>Addgene plasmid #16325 | xfz7N/pCS2+ | addgene partial sequence | sequence record 22791 | SP6 5'-ATTTAGGTGACACTATAG-3'
GTNTTTGAGGATCATGNTTGGCTCCGGTGTCGCTGCTGTTCTGTCTATTCCTGCAGCTCTGCCCGTCCGC
CCAGCAGTACCACGGGGAGAAGGGCATCTCGGTGCCTGACCATGGCTTCTGCCAGCCCATCTCCATCCCT
CTGTGCACAGACATCGCCTACAACCAGACCATCATGCCCAATCTGCTCGGACACACCAACCAGGAGGACG
CGGGGCTGGAGGTGCATCAGTTCTACCCGCTGGTGAAGGTTCAGTGTTCCCCGGAGCTGCGCTTCTTCCT
GTGCTCCATGTACGCGCCGGTTTGCACCGTGTTGGAACAGGCCATCCCCCCGTGCCGGTCGCTGTGCGAG
AGAGCCAGGCAGGGCTGCGAGGCGCTCATGAACAAGTTCGGCTTCCAGTGGCCCGAGCGGCTGCGCTGTG
AGAATTTCCCGGTACACGGGGCGGGGGAGATCTGCGTGGGACAGAACACTTCGGATAACAGCCCGTCCGG
CCCCACCGCTCGGCCCACCCTTAACCTGCCGGACAGTATCACCTTCCAGCCGCACCCCCACCGGGACTTC
ACGTGCCCGCGTCAGCTCAAAGTGCCCCCCTACTTGGGCTACCGCTTCCTGGGCGAGAAGGACTGTGGCG
CCCCCTGTGAGCCGGGCAAAGCCAACGGGCTGATGTACTTTAAGGAGGAGGAGGTGCGCTTCGCCCGGTA
TCCTAGAACTATAGTGAGTCGTATTACGTAGATCCAGACATGATAAGATACATTGATGAGTTTGGACAAC
CACACTAGAATGCATGGAAAAAANCTTTATTGTGAATTGTGANCTATGCTTATTNAACATAAACTGCATA
AANTAAAAACATTGATCATTNNTNAGTTAGGAAGNGGAGTTTATCCGCCGNCAGATGC
