[The description below was written by a language model from this plasmid's Addgene catalogue record.]
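Description:
xfz7N/pCS2+ is a vertebrate expression plasmid built on the pCS2+ backbone (about 4.1 kb without insert). It carries an amino-terminal fragment of Xenopus laevis frizzled-7 (fzd7.L, also called Xfz7), a Wnt receptor of the seven-pass transmembrane Frizzled family. The plasmid is maintained at high copy in E. coli under ampicillin selection. No feature table accompanies the record, so regulatory elements are not listed individually. However, pCS2+ is generally known to combine a strong CMV-derived promoter and SV40 polyadenylation signal for expression in vertebrate cells and embryos with an upstream SP6 promoter for in vitro transcription. This fits the record's use of SP6 as the 5′ sequencing primer and its note that NotI linearisation gives sense transcripts.

The insert is listed as roughly 1.7 kb. It encodes the extracellular cysteine-rich domain of Xfz7 up to the first transmembrane segment, so the rest of the transmembrane core and the cytoplasmic tail are absent. The construct was derived from a myc-tagged parent (Nxfz7myc). The tag was excised as a ClaI–XbaI fragment and the ends were blunted, so the encoded protein is untagged. A BamHI site remains at the 5′ end of the insert, but there are no usable 3′ sites for releasing it.

The record does not state a purpose explicitly. The design and the associated work on Frizzled receptors in early Xenopus morphogenesis suggest use as a template for synthetic mRNA injected into embryos. A truncated Frizzled ectodomain of this kind is commonly used to probe or interfere with Wnt/Frizzled signalling.
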