Addgene plasmid #16325: xfz7N/pCS2+
Depositing lab: Peter Klein. Depositing organization: University of Pennsylvania. Publication: Frizzled-8 is expressed in the Spemann organizer and plays a role in early morphogenesis. Deardorff MA, Tan C, Conrad LJ, Klein PS. Development. 1998 Jul . 125(14):2687-700. PubMed 9636083.
Backbone
  Vector backbone: pCS2+
  Backbone size w/o insert (bp): 4095
  Vector type: Vertebrate expression
Growth in bacteria
  Bacterial resistance: Ampicillin, 100 μg/mL
  Growth temperature: 37°C
  Growth strain: DH5alpha
  Copy number: High Copy
Gene/Insert
  Gene/Insert name: frizzled-7 (alt names: fz7; xfz7)
  Species: X. laevis (frog)
  Insert size (bp): 1700
  Mutation: Amino terminal end
  Entrez Gene: fzd7.L (a.k.a. XELAEV_18044942mg, Fz-7, Xfz7, frizzled-7, frizzled7, frz-7, frz7, fz7, fzd7, fzd7-a, fzd7-b)
  Cloning method: Restriction Enzyme; 5′ cloning site BamHI (not destroyed)
  Sequencing primers: 5′ SP6
Terms and licenses: Academic/Nonprofit Terms; Industry Terms: Not Available to Industry
Depositor comments: Contains xfz7 cysteine rich extracellular domain, up to 1st TM. This construct was made from Nxfz7myc. The myc tag was removed. The insert has a BamHI site at the 5' end. The myc tag was removed as a ClaI-XbaI fragment and the ends were blunted, so there are no 3' sites to cut it out. For sense transcripts, cut with NotI.
How to cite: xfz7N/pCS2+ was a gift from Peter Klein (Addgene plasmid # 16325 ; http://n2t.net/addgene:16325 ; RRID:Addgene_16325)
